Addgene plasmid #158152: pRGEB34
Purpose: (Empty Backbone) Construction of inPTG-Cas9 plasmids with a truncated 5'-UTR intron for plant genome editing
Depositing lab: Kabin Xie. Depositing organization: Huazhong Agricultural University. Publication: Engineering Introns to Express RNA Guides for Cas9- and Cpf1-Mediated Multiplex Genome Editing. Ding D, Chen K, Chen Y, Li H, Xie K. Mol Plant. 2018 Apr 2;11(4):542-552. doi: 10.1016/j.molp.2018.02.005. Epub 2018 Feb 17. PubMed 29462720.
Backbone
  Vector backbone: pRGEB33
  Vector type: Plant Expression, CRISPR
  Selectable markers: Hygromycin
Growth in bacteria
  Bacterial resistance: Kanamycin, 50 μg/mL
  Growth temperature: 37°C
  Growth strain: DH5alpha
  Copy number: High Copy
Gene/Insert
  Gene/Insert name: None
Resource information
  A portion of this plasmid was derived from a plasmid made by: Cas9 gene originates from plasmid pX330 created by Dr. Feng Zhang's Lab.
Terms and licenses: Academic/Nonprofit Terms; Industry Terms: Not Available to Industry
Depositor comments: This plasmid is derived from pRGEB33
How to cite: pRGEB34 was a gift from Kabin Xie (Addgene plasmid # 158152 ; http://n2t.net/addgene:158152 ; RRID:Addgene_158152)
