[The description below was written by a language model from this plasmid's Addgene catalogue record and pLannotate feature annotations shown in this document.]
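Description:
pRGEB34 is an empty-backbone binary T-DNA vector for plant genome editing, derived from pRGEB33 and intended for building "inPTG-Cas9" plasmids, in which guide RNAs are expressed from an engineered intron rather than from a separate promoter. The backbone has the layout of a typical Agrobacterium binary vector. A ColE1/pUC-type origin with the pBR322 bom region supports high-copy propagation in E. coli. The pVS1 oriV, RepA and StaA functions provide replication and stable maintenance in Agrobacterium. A kanamycin resistance gene located outside the T-DNA borders is used for bacterial selection.

Between the nopaline-type right and left border repeats lie two plant expression units. The first uses the rice polyubiquitin RUBQ2 promoter followed by a short fragment of the RUBQ2 5'-UTR intron, which matches the truncated intron named in the stated purpose. It drives Streptococcus pyogenes Cas9 carrying a C-terminal nucleoplasmin nuclear localization signal and ends at the NOS terminator. The Cas9 gene is recorded as originating from pX330. The annotation also detects attB1 and attB2 Gateway-type sites flanking the Cas9 region and a fragment of a 3xFLAG tag downstream. The second unit, in the opposite orientation, is a hygromycin phosphotransferase gene under an enhanced CaMV 35S promoter with the CaMV poly(A) signal, for selecting transformed plant cells. Remnants of lacI, the lac promoter/operator and lacZα are also present.

No insert is supplied. Users presumably clone a polycistronic tRNA-gRNA array into the truncated intron, so that a single Pol II transcript would yield both Cas9 mRNA and multiple guides for multiplex editing. The exact cloning sites are not stated in the record.
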