Features (pLannotate 1.2.2; 27 found; start..end, strand, type, name):
    417..505     +  CDS            lacI (fragment): lac repressor; lacI; The lac repressor binds to the lac operator to inhibit transcription in E. coli. This inhibition can be relieved by adding lactose or isopropyl-β-D-thiogalactopyranoside (IPTG).
    518..539     +  protein_bind   CAP binding site: CAP binding activates transcription in the presence of cAMP. E. coli catabolite activator protein
    554..584     +  promoter       lac promoter: promoter for the E. coli lac operon
    588..610     +  protein_bind   lac operator (fragment): The lac repressor binds to the lac operator to inhibit transcription in E. coli. This inhibition can be relieved by adding lactose or isopropyl-β-D-thiogalactopyranoside (IPTG). lac repressor encoded by lacI
    654..1450    +  promoter       Ubi promoter (fragment): RUBQ2; promoter for the rice (Oryza sativa) polyubiquitin gene RUBQ2
   1469..1547    +  intron         intron (fragment): intron upstream of the coding sequence for the rice polyubiquitin gene RUBQ2
   1563..1587    +  protein_bind   attB1: mutant version of attB; recombination site for the Gateway® BP reaction BP Clonase™
   1749..3350    +  CDS            Cas9(N): N-terminal portion of Streptococcus pyogenes Cas9 (Zetsche et al., 2015)
   3351..5849    +  CDS            Cas9(C): C-terminal portion of Streptococcus pyogenes Cas9 (Zetsche et al., 2015)
   5850..5897    +  CDS            nucleoplasmin NLS: bipartite nuclear localization signal from nucleoplasmin
   5930..5954    -  protein_bind   attB2: mutant version of attB; recombination site for the Gateway® BP reaction BP Clonase™
   5964..5988    +  CDS            3xFLAG (fragment): three tandem FLAG® epitope tags, followed by an enterokinase cleavage site
   6010..6262    +  terminator     NOS terminator: nopaline synthase terminator and poly(A) signal
   6267..6424    +  CDS            lacZα (fragment): LacZα fragment of β-galactosidase; lacZ fragment
   6490..6514    +  misc_feature   RB T-DNA repeat: right border repeat from nopaline C58 T-DNA
   6854..7255    +  CDS            Y4CG_SINFN (fragment): Protein inferred from homology: Swiss-Prot protein existence level 3. From Sinorhizobium fredii (strain NBRC 101917 / NGR234).
   7815..8444    +  CDS            pVS1 StaA: stability protein from the Pseudomonas plasmid pVS1 (Heeb et al., 2000)
   8873..9946    +  CDS            pVS1 RepA: replication protein from the Pseudomonas plasmid pVS1 (Heeb et al., 2000)
  10012..10206   +  rep_origin     pVS1 oriV: origin of replication for the Pseudomonas plasmid pVS1 (Heeb et al., 2000)
  10409..10448   +  CDS            rop (fragment): Rop protein, which maintains plasmids at low copy number; rop
  10550..10690   +  misc_feature   bom: basis of mobility region from pBR322
  10876..11464   -  rep_origin     ori: high-copy-number ColE1/pMB1/pBR322/pUC origin of replication
  11551..12345   -  CDS            KanR: aminoglycoside phosphotransferase; aphA-3; confers resistance to kanamycin
  12770..12794   +  misc_feature   LB T-DNA repeat: left border repeat from nopaline C58 T-DNA
  12872..13046   -  polyA_signal   CaMV poly(A) signal: cauliflower mosaic virus polyadenylation signal
  13087..14112   -  CDS            HygR: hygromycin B phosphotransferase confers resistance to hygromycin
  14179..327     -  promoter       CaMV 35S promoter (enhanced) (across the origin): cauliflower mosaic virus 35S promoter with a duplicated enhancer region
>Addgene plasmid #158152 | pRGEB34 | addgene full sequence | sequence record 315971 | Addgene NGS Result
CAATAGCCCTTTGGTCTTCTGAGACTGTATCTTTGATATTCTTGGAGTAGACGAGAGTGTCGTGCTCCAC
CATGTTCACATCAATCCACTTGCTTTGAAGACGTGGTTGGAACGTCTTCTTTTTCCACGATGCTCCTCGT
GGGTGGGGGTCCATCTTTGGGACCACTGTCGGCAGAGGCATCTTGAACGATAGCCTTTCCTTTATCGCAA
TGATGGCATTTGTAGGTGCCACCTTCCTTTTCTACTGTCCTTTTGATGAAGTGACAGATAGCTGGGCAAT
GGAATCCGAGGAGGTTTCCCGATATTACCCTTTGTTGAAAAGTCTCAATAGCCCTTTGGTCTTCTGAGAC
TGTATCTTTGATATTCTTGGAGTAGACGAGAGTGTCGTGCTCCACCATGTTGGCAAGCTGCTCTAGCCAA
TACGCAAACCGCCTCTCCCCGCGCGTTGGCCGATTCATTAATGCAGCTGGCACGACAGGTTTCCCGACTG
GAAAGCGGGCAGTGAGCGCAACGCAATTAATGTGAGTTAGCTCACTCATTAGGCACCCCAGGCTTTACAC
TTTATGCTTCCGGCTCGTATGTTGTGTGGAATTGTGAGCGGATAACAATTTCACACAGGAAACAGCTATG
ACATGATTACGCCAAGCTTACAAATTCGGGTCAAGGCGGAAGCCAGCGCGCCACCCCACGTCAGCAAATA
CGGAGGCGCGGGGTTGACGGCGTCACCCGGTCCTAACGGCGACCAACAAACCAGCCAGAAGAAATTACAG
TAAAAAAAAAGTAAATTGCACTTTGATCCACCTTTTATTACCTAAGTCTCAATTTGGATCACCCTTAAAC
CTATCTTTTCAATTTGGGCCGGGTTGTGGTTTGGACTACCATGAACAACTTTTCGTCATGTCTAACTTCC
CTTTCAGCAAACATATGAACCATATATAGAGGAGATCGGCCGTATACTAGAGCTGATGTGTTTAAGGTCG
TTGATTGCACGAGAAAAAAAAATCCAAATCGCAACAATAGCAAATTTATCTGGTTCAAAGTGAAAAGATA
TGTTTAAAGGTAGTCCAAAGTAAAACTTATAGATAATAAAATGTGGTCCAAAGCGTAATTCACTCAAAAA
AAATCAACGAGACGTGTACCAAACGGAGACAAACGGCATCTTCTCGAAATTTCCCAACCGCTCGCTCGCC
CGCCTCGTCTTCCCGGAAACCGCGGTGGTTTCAGCGTGGCGGATTCTCCAAGCAGACGGAGACGTCACGG
CACGGGACTCCTCCCACCACCCAACCGCCATAAATACCAGCCCCCTCATCTCCTCTCCTCGCATCAGCTC
CACCCCCGAAAAATTTCTCCCCAATCTCGCGAGGCTCTCGTCGTCGAATCGAATCCTCTCGCGTCCTCAA
GGTACGCTGCTTCTCCTCTCCTCGCTTCGTTTCGATTCGATTTCGGACGGCAGGAGACCGAGGTCTCGGT
TTGCTGTTTGATCCGTTGTTGTGTCCTTAATCTTGTGCTAGTTCTTACCCTATCTGTTTGGTGATTATTT
CTTGCAGATTCTAGAGTTATCAACAAGTTTGTACAAAAAAGCAGGCTTCGAAGGAGATAGAACCAATTCT
CTAAGGAAATACTTAACCATGGACTATAAGGACCACGACGGAGACTACAAGGATCATGATATTGATTACA
AAGACGATGACGATAAGATGGCCCCAAAGAAGAAGCGGAAGGTCGGTATCCACGGAGTCCCAGCAGCCGA
CAAGAAGTACAGCATCGGCCTGGACATCGGCACCAACTCTGTGGGCTGGGCCGTGATCACCGACGAGTAC
AAGGTGCCCAGCAAGAAATTCAAGGTGCTGGGCAACACCGACCGGCACAGCATCAAGAAGAACCTGATCG
GAGCCCTGCTGTTCGACAGCGGCGAAACAGCCGAGGCCACCCGGCTGAAGAGAACCGCCAGAAGAAGATA
CACCAGACGGAAGAACCGGATCTGCTATCTGCAAGAGATCTTCAGCAACGAGATGGCCAAGGTGGACGAC
AGCTTCTTCCACAGACTGGAAGAGTCCTTCCTGGTGGAAGAGGATAAGAAGCACGAGCGGCACCCCATCT
TCGGCAACATCGTGGACGAGGTGGCCTACCACGAGAAGTACCCCACCATCTACCACCTGAGAAAGAAACT
GGTGGACAGCACCGACAAGGCCGACCTGCGGCTGATCTATCTGGCCCTGGCCCACATGATCAAGTTCCGG
GGCCACTTCCTGATCGAGGGCGACCTGAACCCCGACAACAGCGACGTGGACAAGCTGTTCATCCAGCTGG
TGCAGACCTACAACCAGCTGTTCGAGGAAAACCCCATCAACGCCAGCGGCGTGGACGCCAAGGCCATCCT
GTCTGCCAGACTGAGCAAGAGCAGACGGCTGGAAAATCTGATCGCCCAGCTGCCCGGCGAGAAGAAGAAT
GGCCTGTTCGGAAACCTGATTGCCCTGAGCCTGGGCCTGACCCCCAACTTCAAGAGCAACTTCGACCTGG
CCGAGGATGCCAAACTGCAGCTGAGCAAGGACACCTACGACGACGACCTGGACAACCTGCTGGCCCAGAT
CGGCGACCAGTACGCCGACCTGTTTCTGGCCGCCAAGAACCTGTCCGACGCCATCCTGCTGAGCGACATC
CTGAGAGTGAACACCGAGATCACCAAGGCCCCCCTGAGCGCCTCTATGATCAAGAGATACGACGAGCACC
ACCAGGACCTGACCCTGCTGAAAGCTCTCGTGCGGCAGCAGCTGCCTGAGAAGTACAAAGAGATTTTCTT
CGACCAGAGCAAGAACGGCTACGCCGGCTACATTGACGGCGGAGCCAGCCAGGAAGAGTTCTACAAGTTC
ATCAAGCCCATCCTGGAAAAGATGGACGGCACCGAGGAACTGCTCGTGAAGCTGAACAGAGAGGACCTGC
TGCGGAAGCAGCGGACCTTCGACAACGGCAGCATCCCCCACCAGATCCACCTGGGAGAGCTGCACGCCAT
TCTGCGGCGGCAGGAAGATTTTTACCCATTCCTGAAGGACAACCGGGAAAAGATCGAGAAGATCCTGACC
TTCCGCATCCCCTACTACGTGGGCCCTCTGGCCAGGGGAAACAGCAGATTCGCCTGGATGACCAGAAAGA
GCGAGGAAACCATCACCCCCTGGAACTTCGAGGAAGTGGTGGACAAGGGCGCTTCCGCCCAGAGCTTCAT
CGAGCGGATGACCAACTTCGATAAGAACCTGCCCAACGAGAAGGTGCTGCCCAAGCACAGCCTGCTGTAC
GAGTACTTCACCGTGTATAACGAGCTGACCAAAGTGAAATACGTGACCGAGGGAATGAGAAAGCCCGCCT
TCCTGAGCGGCGAGCAGAAAAAGGCCATCGTGGACCTGCTGTTCAAGACCAACCGGAAAGTGACCGTGAA
GCAGCTGAAAGAGGACTACTTCAAGAAAATCGAGTGCTTCGACTCCGTGGAAATCTCCGGCGTGGAAGAT
CGGTTCAACGCCTCCCTGGGCACATACCACGATCTGCTGAAAATTATCAAGGACAAGGACTTCCTGGACA
ATGAGGAAAACGAGGACATTCTGGAAGATATCGTGCTGACCCTGACACTGTTTGAGGACAGAGAGATGAT
CGAGGAACGGCTGAAAACCTATGCCCACCTGTTCGACGACAAAGTGATGAAGCAGCTGAAGCGGCGGAGA
TACACCGGCTGGGGCAGGCTGAGCCGGAAGCTGATCAACGGCATCCGGGACAAGCAGTCCGGCAAGACAA
TCCTGGATTTCCTGAAGTCCGACGGCTTCGCCAACAGAAACTTCATGCAGCTGATCCACGACGACAGCCT
GACCTTTAAAGAGGACATCCAGAAAGCCCAGGTGTCCGGCCAGGGCGATAGCCTGCACGAGCACATTGCC
AATCTGGCCGGCAGCCCCGCCATTAAGAAGGGCATCCTGCAGACAGTGAAGGTGGTGGACGAGCTCGTGA
AAGTGATGGGCCGGCACAAGCCCGAGAACATCGTGATCGAAATGGCCAGAGAGAACCAGACCACCCAGAA
GGGACAGAAGAACAGCCGCGAGAGAATGAAGCGGATCGAAGAGGGCATCAAAGAGCTGGGCAGCCAGATC
CTGAAAGAACACCCCGTGGAAAACACCCAGCTGCAGAACGAGAAGCTGTACCTGTACTACCTGCAGAATG
GGCGGGATATGTACGTGGACCAGGAACTGGACATCAACCGGCTGTCCGACTACGATGTGGACCATATCGT
GCCTCAGAGCTTTCTGAAGGACGACTCCATCGACAACAAGGTGCTGACCAGAAGCGACAAGAACCGGGGC
AAGAGCGACAACGTGCCCTCCGAAGAGGTCGTGAAGAAGATGAAGAACTACTGGCGGCAGCTGCTGAACG
CCAAGCTGATTACCCAGAGAAAGTTCGACAATCTGACCAAGGCCGAGAGAGGCGGCCTGAGCGAACTGGA
TAAGGCCGGCTTCATCAAGAGACAGCTGGTGGAAACCCGGCAGATCACAAAGCACGTGGCACAGATCCTG
GACTCCCGGATGAACACTAAGTACGACGAGAATGACAAGCTGATCCGGGAAGTGAAAGTGATCACCCTGA
AGTCCAAGCTGGTGTCCGATTTCCGGAAGGATTTCCAGTTTTACAAAGTGCGCGAGATCAACAACTACCA
CCACGCCCACGACGCCTACCTGAACGCCGTCGTGGGAACCGCCCTGATCAAAAAGTACCCTAAGCTGGAA
AGCGAGTTCGTGTACGGCGACTACAAGGTGTACGACGTGCGGAAGATGATCGCCAAGAGCGAGCAGGAAA
TCGGCAAGGCTACCGCCAAGTACTTCTTCTACAGCAACATCATGAACTTTTTCAAGACCGAGATTACCCT
GGCCAACGGCGAGATCCGGAAGCGGCCTCTGATCGAGACAAACGGCGAAACCGGGGAGATCGTGTGGGAT
AAGGGCCGGGATTTTGCCACCGTGCGGAAAGTGCTGAGCATGCCCCAAGTGAATATCGTGAAAAAGACCG
AGGTGCAGACAGGCGGCTTCAGCAAAGAGTCTATCCTGCCCAAGAGGAACAGCGATAAGCTGATCGCCAG
AAAGAAGGACTGGGACCCTAAGAAGTACGGCGGCTTCGACAGCCCCACCGTGGCCTATTCTGTGCTGGTG
GTGGCCAAAGTGGAAAAGGGCAAGTCCAAGAAACTGAAGAGTGTGAAAGAGCTGCTGGGGATCACCATCA
TGGAAAGAAGCAGCTTCGAGAAGAATCCCATCGACTTTCTGGAAGCCAAGGGCTACAAAGAAGTGAAAAA
GGACCTGATCATCAAGCTGCCTAAGTACTCCCTGTTCGAGCTGGAAAACGGCCGGAAGAGAATGCTGGCC
TCTGCCGGCGAACTGCAGAAGGGAAACGAACTGGCCCTGCCCTCCAAATATGTGAACTTCCTGTACCTGG
CCAGCCACTATGAGAAGCTGAAGGGCTCCCCCGAGGATAATGAGCAGAAACAGCTGTTTGTGGAACAGCA
CAAGCACTACCTGGACGAGATCATCGAGCAGATCAGCGAGTTCTCCAAGAGAGTGATCCTGGCCGACGCT
AATCTGGACAAAGTGCTGTCCGCCTACAACAAGCACCGGGATAAGCCCATCAGAGAGCAGGCCGAGAATA
TCATCCACCTGTTTACCCTGACCAATCTGGGAGCCCCTGCCGCCTTCAAGTACTTTGACACCACCATCGA
CCGGAAGAGGTACACCAGCACCAAAGAGGTGCTGGACGCCACCCTGATCCACCAGAGCATCACCGGCCTG
TACGAGACACGGATCGACCTGTCTCAGCTGGGAGGCGACAAAAGGCCGGCGGCCACGAAAAAGGCCGGCC
AGGCAAAAAAGAAAAAGTAAGAATTCGCGGCCGCACTCGAGATATCTAGACCCAGCTTTCTTGTACAAAG
TGGTTGATAACAGCGACTACAAGGATGACGATGACAAGGCTTAGAGCTCGAATTTCCCCGATCGTTCAAA
CATTTGGCAATAAAGTTTCTTAAGATTGAATCCTGTTGCCGGTCTTGCGATGATTATCATATAATTTCTG
TTGAATTACGTTAAGCATGTAATAATTAACATGTAATGCATGACGTTATTTATGAGATGGGTTTTTATGA
TTAGAGTCCCGCAATTATACATTTAATACGCGATAGAAAACAAAATATAGCGCGCAAACTAGGATAAATT
ATCGCGCGCGGTGTCATCTATGTTACTAGATCGGGAATTCACTGGCCGTCGTTTTACAACGTCGTGACTG
GGAAAACCCTGGCGTTACCCAACTTAATCGCCTTGCAGCACATCCCCCTTTCGCCAGCTGGCGTAATAGC
GAAGAGGCCCGCACCGATCGCCCTTCCCAACAGTTGCGCAGCCTGAATGGCGAATGCTAGAGCAGCTTGA
GCTTGGATCAGATTGTCGTTTCCCGCCTTCAGTTTAAACTATCAGTGTTTGACAGGATATATTGGCGGGT
AAACCTAAGAGAAAAGAGCGTTTATTAGAATAATCGGATATTTAAAAGGGCGTGAAAAGGTTTATCCGTT
CGTCCATTTGTATGTGCATGCCAACCACAGGGTTCCCCTCGGGATCAAAGTACTTTGATCCAACCCCTCC
GCTGCTATAGTGCAGTCGGCTTCTGACGTTCAGTGCAGCCGTCTTCTGAAAACGACATGTCGCACAAGTC
CTAAGTTACGCGACAGGCTGCCGCCCTGCCCTTTTCCTGGCGTTTTCTTGTCGCGTGTTTTAGTCGCATA
AAGTAGAATACTTGCGACTAGAACCGGAGACATTACGCCATGAACAAGAGCGCCGCCGCTGGCCTGCTGG
GCTATGCCCGCGTCAGCACCGACGACCAGGACTTGACCAACCAACGGGCCGAACTGCACGCGGCCGGCTG
CACCAAGCTGTTTTCCGAGAAGATCACCGGCACCAGGCGCGACCGCCCGGAGCTGGCCAGGATGCTTGAC
CACCTACGCCCTGGCGACGTTGTGACAGTGACCAGGCTAGACCGCCTGGCCCGCAGCACCCGCGACCTAC
TGGACATTGCCGAGCGCATCCAGGAGGCCGGCGCGGGCCTGCGTAGCCTGGCAGAGCCGTGGGCCGACAC
CACCACGCCGGCCGGCCGCATGGTGTTGACCGTGTTCGCCGGCATTGCCGAGTTCGAGCGTTCCCTAATC
ATCGACCGCACCCGGAGCGGGCGCGAGGCCGCCAAGGCCCGAGGCGTGAAGTTTGGCCCCCGCCCTACCC
TCACCCCGGCACAGATCGCGCACGCCCGCGAGCTGATCGACCAGGAAGGCCGCACCGTGAAAGAGGCGGC
TGCACTGCTTGGCGTGCATCGCTCGACCCTGTACCGCGCACTTGAGCGCAGCGAGGAAGTGACGCCCACC
GAGGCCAGGCGGCGCGGTGCCTTCCGTGAGGACGCATTGACCGAGGCCGACGCCCTGGCGGCCGCCGAGA
ATGAACGCCAAGAGGAACAAGCATGAAACCGCACCAGGACGGCCAGGACGAACCGTTTTTCATTACCGAA
GAGATCGAGGCGGAGATGATCGCGGCCGGGTACGTGTTCGAGCCGCCCGCGCACGTCTCAACCGTGCGGC
TGCATGAAATCCTGGCCGGTTTGTCTGATGCCAAGCTGGCGGCCTGGCCGGCCAGCTTGGCCGCTGAAGA
AACCGAGCGCCGCCGTCTAAAAAGGTGATGTGTATTTGAGTAAAACAGCTTGCGTCATGCGGTCGCTGCG
TATATGATGCGATGAGTAAATAAACAAATACGCAAGGGGAACGCATGAAGGTTATCGCTGTACTTAACCA
GAAAGGCGGGTCAGGCAAGACGACCATCGCAACCCATCTAGCCCGCGCCCTGCAACTCGCCGGGGCCGAT
GTTCTGTTAGTCGATTCCGATCCCCAGGGCAGTGCCCGCGATTGGGCGGCCGTGCGGGAAGATCAACCGC
TAACCGTTGTCGGCATCGACCGCCCGACGATTGACCGCGACGTGAAGGCCATCGGCCGGCGCGACTTCGT
AGTGATCGACGGAGCGCCCCAGGCGGCGGACTTGGCTGTGTCCGCGATCAAGGCAGCCGACTTCGTGCTG
ATTCCGGTGCAGCCAAGCCCTTACGACATATGGGCCACCGCCGACCTGGTGGAGCTGGTTAAGCAGCGCA
TTGAGGTCACGGATGGAAGGCTACAAGCGGCCTTTGTCGTGTCGCGGGCGATCAAAGGCACGCGCATCGG
CGGTGAGGTTGCCGAGGCGCTGGCCGGGTACGAGCTGCCCATTCTTGAGTCCCGTATCACGCAGCGCGTG
AGCTACCCAGGCACTGCCGCCGCCGGCACAACCGTTCTTGAATCAGAACCCGAGGGCGACGCTGCCCGCG
AGGTCCAGGCGCTGGCCGCTGAAATTAAATCAAAACTCATTTGAGTTAATGAGGTAAAGAGAAAATGAGC
AAAAGCACAAACACGCTAAGTGCCGGCCGTCCGAGCGCACGCAGCAGCAAGGCTGCAACGTTGGCCAGCC
TGGCAGACACGCCAGCCATGAAGCGGGTCAACTTTCAGTTGCCGGCGGAGGATCACACCAAGCTGAAGAT
GTACGCGGTACGCCAAGGCAAGACCATTACCGAGCTGCTATCTGAATACATCGCGCAGCTACCAGAGTAA
ATGAGCAAATGAATAAATGAGTAGATGAATTTTAGCGGCTAAAGGAGGCGGCATGGAAAATCAAGAACAA
CCAGGCACCGACGCCGTGGAATGCCCCATGTGTTGAGGAACGGGCGGTTGGCCAGGCGTAAGCGGCTGGG
TTGCCTGCCGGCCCTGCAATGGCACTGGAACCCCCAAGCCCGAGGAATCGGCGTGAGCGGTCGCAAACCA
TCCGGCCCGGTACAAATCGGCGCGGCGCTGGGTGATGACCTGGTGGAGAAGTTGAAGGCCGCGCAGGCCG
CCCAGCGGCAACGCATCGAGGCAGAAGCACGCCCCGGTGAATCGTGGCAAGCGGCCGCTGATCGAATCCG
CAAAGAATCCCGGCAACCGCCGGCAGCCGGTGCGCCGTCGATTAGGAAGCCGCCCAAGGGCGACGAGCAA
CCAGATTTTTTCGTTCCGATGCTCTATGACGTGGGCACCCGCGATAGTCGCAGCATCATGGACGTGGCCG
TTTTCCGTCTGTCGAAGCGTGACCGACGAGCTGGCGAGGTGATCCGCTACGAGCTTCCAGACGGGCACGT
AGAGGTTTCCGCAGGGCCGGCCGGCATGGCCAGTGTGTGGGATTACGACCTGGTACTGATGGCGGTTTCC
CATCTAACCGAATCCATGAACCGATACCGGGAAGGGAAGGGAGACAAGCCCGGCCGCGTGTTCCGTCCAC
ACGTTGCGGACGTACTCAAGTTCTGCCGGCGAGCCGATGGCGGAAAGCAGAAAGACGACCTGGTAGAAAC
CTGCATTCGGTTAAACACCACGCACGTTGCCATGCAGCGTACGAAGAAGGCCAAGAACGGCCGCCTGGTG
ACGGTATCCGAGGGTGAAGCCTTGATTAGCCGCTACAAGATCGTAAAGAGCGAAACCGGGCGGCCGGAGT
ACATCGAGATCGAGCTAGCTGATTGGATGTACCGCGAGATCACAGAAGGCAAGAACCCGGACGTGCTGAC
GGTTCACCCCGATTACTTTTTGATCGATCCCGGCATCGGCCGTTTTCTCTACCGCCTGGCACGCCGCGCC
GCAGGCAAGGCAGAAGCCAGATGGTTGTTCAAGACGATCTACGAACGCAGTGGCAGCGCCGGAGAGTTCA
AGAAGTTCTGTTTCACCGTGCGCAAGCTGATCGGGTCAAATGACCTGCCGGAGTACGATTTGAAGGAGGA
GGCGGGGCAGGCTGGCCCGATCCTAGTCATGCGCTACCGCAACCTGATCGAGGGCGAAGCATCCGCCGGT
TCCTAATGTACGGAGCAGATGCTAGGGCAAATTGCCCTAGCAGGGGAAAAAGGTCGAAAAGCACTCTTTC
CTGTGAATAGCACGTACATTGGGAACCCAAAGCCGTACATTGGGAACCGGAACCCGTACATTGGGAACCC
AAAGCCGTACATTGGGAACCGGTCACACATGTAAGTGACTGATATAAAAGAGAAAAAAGGCGATTTTTCC
GCCTAAAACTCTTTAAAACTTATTAAAACTCTTAAAACCCGCCTGGCCTGTGCATAACTGTCTGGCCAGC
GCACAGCCGAAGAGCTGCAAAAAGCGCCTACCCTTCGGTCGCTGCGCTCCCTACGCCCCGCCGCTTCGCG
TCGGCCTATCGCGGCCGCTGGCCGCTCAAAAATGGCTGGCCTACGGCCAGGCAATCTACCAGGGCGCGGA
CAAGCCGCGCCGTCGCCACTCGACCGCCGGCGCCCACATCAAGGCACCCTGCCTCGCGCGTTTCGGTGAT
GACGGTGAAAACCTCTGACACATGCAGCTCCCGGAGACGGTCACAGCTTGTCTGTAAGCGGATGCCGGGA
GCAGACAAGCCCGTCAGGGCGCGTCAGCGGGTGTTGGCGGGTGTCGGGGCGCAGCCATGACCCAGTCACG
TAGCGATAGCGGAGTGTATACTGGCTTAACTATGCGGCATCAGAGCAGATTGTACTGAGAGTGCACCATA
TGCGGTGTGAAATACCGCACAGATGCGTAAGGAGAAAATACCGCATCAGGCGCTCTTCCGCTTCCTCGCT
CACTGACTCGCTGCGCTCGGTCGTTCGGCTGCGGCGAGCGGTATCAGCTCACTCAAAGGCGGTAATACGG
TTATCCACAGAATCAGGGGATAACGCAGGAAAGAACATGTGAGCAAAAGGCCAGCAAAAGGCCAGGAACC
GTAAAAAGGCCGCGTTGCTGGCGTTTTTCCATAGGCTCCGCCCCCCTGACGAGCATCACAAAAATCGACG
CTCAAGTCAGAGGTGGCGAAACCCGACAGGACTATAAAGATACCAGGCGTTTCCCCCTGGAAGCTCCCTC
GTGCGCTCTCCTGTTCCGACCCTGCCGCTTACCGGATACCTGTCCGCCTTTCTCCCTTCGGGAAGCGTGG
CGCTTTCTCATAGCTCACGCTGTAGGTATCTCAGTTCGGTGTAGGTCGTTCGCTCCAAGCTGGGCTGTGT
GCACGAACCCCCCGTTCAGCCCGACCGCTGCGCCTTATCCGGTAACTATCGTCTTGAGTCCAACCCGGTA
AGACACGACTTATCGCCACTGGCAGCAGCCACTGGTAACAGGATTAGCAGAGCGAGGTATGTAGGCGGTG
CTACAGAGTTCTTGAAGTGGTGGCCTAACTACGGCTACACTAGAAGGACAGTATTTGGTATCTGCGCTCT
GCTGAAGCCAGTTACCTTCGGAAAAAGAGTTGGTAGCTCTTGATCCGGCAAACAAACCACCGCTGGTAGC
GGTGGTTTTTTTGTTTGCAAGCAGCAGATTACGCGCAGAAAAAAAGGATCTCAAGAAGATCCTTTGATCT
TTTCTACGGGGTCTGACGCTCAGTGGAACGAAAACTCACGTTAAGGGATTTTGGTCATGCATTCTAGGTA
CTAAAACAATTCATCCAGTAAAATATAATATTTTATTTTCTCCCAATCAGGCTTGATCCCCAGTAAGTCA
AAAAATAGCTCGACATACTGTTCTTCCCCGATATCCTCCCTGATCGACCGGACGCAGAAGGCAATGTCAT
ACCACTTGTCCGCCCTGCCGCTTCTCCCAAGATCAATAAAGCCACTTACTTTGCCATCTTTCACAAAGAT
GTTGCTGTCTCCCAGGTCGCCGTGGGAAAAGACAAGTTCCTCTTCGGGCTTTTCCGTCTTTAAAAAATCA
TACAGCTCGCGCGGATCTTTAAATGGAGTGTCTTCTTCCCAGTTTTCGCAATCCACATCGGCCAGATCGT
TATTCAGTAAGTAATCCAATTCGGCTAAGCGGCTGTCTAAGCTATTCGTATAGGGACAATCCGATATGTC
GATGGAGTGAAAGAGCCTGATGCACTCCGCATACAGCTCGATAATCTTTTCAGGGCTTTGTTCATCTTCA
TACTCTTCCGAGCAAAGGACGCCATCGGCCTCACTCATGAGCAGATTGCTCCAGCCATCATGCCGTTCAA
AGTGCAGGACCTTTGGAACAGGCAGCTTTCCTTCCAGCCATAGCATCATGTCCTTTTCCCGTTCCACATC
ATAGGTGGTCCCTTTATACCGGCTGTCCGTCATTTTTAAATATAGGTTTTCATTTTCTCCCACCAGCTTA
TATACCTTAGCAGGAGACATTCCTTCCGTATCTTTTACGCAGCGGTATTTTTCGATCAGTTTTTTCAATT
CCGGTGATATTCTCATTTTAGCCATTTATTATTTCCTTCCTCTTTTCTACAGTATTTAAAGATACCCCAA
GAAGCTAATTATAACAAGACGAACTCCAATTCACTGTTCCTTGCATTCTAAAACCTTAAATACCAGAAAA
CAGCTTTTTCAAAGTTGTTTTCAAAGTTGGCGTATAACATAGTATCGACGGAGCCGATTTTGAAACCGCG
GTGATCACAGGCAGCAACGCTCTGTCATCGTTACAATCAACATGCTACCCTCCGCGAGATCATCCGTGTT
TCAAACCCGGCAGCTTAGTTGCCGTTCTTCCGAATAGCATCGGTAACATGAGCAAAGTCTGCCGCCTTAC
AACGGCTCTCCCGCTGACGCCGTCCCGGACTGATGGGCTGCCTGTATCGAGTGGTGATTTTGTGCCGAGC
TGCCGGTCGGGGAGCTGTTGGCTGGCTGGTGGCAGGATATATTGTGGTGTAAACAAATTGACGCTTAGAC
AACTTAATAACACATTGCGGACGTTTTTAATGTACTGAATTAACGCCGAATTAATTCGGGGGATCTGGAT
TTTAGTACTGGATTTTGGTTTTAGGAATTAGAAATTTTATTGATAGAAGTATTTTACAAATACAAATACA
TACTAAGGGTTTCTTATATGCTCAACACATGAGCGAAACCCTATAGGAACCCTAATTCCCTTATCTGGGA
ACTACTCACACATTATTATGGAGAAACTCGAGCTTGTCGATCGACAGATCCCGGTCGGCATCTACTCTAT
TTCTTTGCCCTCGGACGAGTGCTGGGGCGTCGGTTTCCACTATCGGCGAGTACTTCTACACAGCCATCGG
TCCAGACGGCCGCGCTTCTGCGGGCGATTTGTGTACGCCCGACAGTCCCGGCTCCGGATCGGACGATTGC
GTCGCATCGACCCTGCGCCCAAGCTGCATCATCGAAATTGCCGTCAACCAAGCTCTGATAGAGTTGGTCA
AGACCAATGCGGAGCATATACGCCCGGAGTCGTGGCGATCCTGCAAGCTCCGGATGCCTCCGCTCGAAGT
AGCGCGTCTGCTGCTCCATACAAGCCAACCACGGCCTCCAGAAGAAGATGTTGGCGACCTCGTATTGGGA
ATCCCCGAACATCGCCTCGCTCCAGTCAATGACCGCTGTTATGCGGCCATTGTCCGTCAGGACATTGTTG
GAGCCGAAATCCGCGTGCACGAGGTGCCGGACTTCGGGGCAGTCCTCGGCCCAAAGCATCAGCTCATCGA
GAGCCTGCGCGACGGACGCACTGACGGTGTCGTCCATCACAGTTTGCCAGTGATACACATGGGGATCAGC
AATCGCGCATATGAAATCACGCCATGTAGTGTATTGACCGATTCCTTGCGGTCCGAATGGGCCGAACCCG
CTCGTCTGGCTAAGATCGGCCGCAGCGATCGCATCCATAGCCTCCGCGACCGGTTGTAGAACAGCGGGCA
GTTCGGTTTCAGGCAGGTCTTGCAACGTGACACCCTGTGAACGGCGGGAGATGCAATAGGTCAGGCTCTC
GCTAAACTCCCCAATGTCAAGCACTTCCGGAATCGGGAGCGCGGCCGATGCAAAGTGCCGATAAACATAA
CGATCTTTGTAGAAACCATCGGCGCAGCTATTTACCCGCAGGACATATCCACGCCCTCCTACATCGAAGC
TGAAAGCACGAGATTCTTCGCCCTCCGAGAGCTGCATCAGGTCGGAGACGCTGTCGAACTTTTCGATCAG
AAACTTCTCGACAGACGTCGCGGTGAGTTCAGGCTTTTTCATATCTCATTGCCCCCCGGATCTGCGAAAG
CTCGAGAGAGATAGATTTGTAGAGAGAGACTGGTGATTTCAGCGTGTCCTCTCCAAATGAAATGAACTTC
CTTATATAGAGGAAGGGTCTTGCGAAGGATAGTGGGATTGTGCGTCATCCCTTACGTCAGTGGAGATATC
ACATCAATCCACTTGCTTTGAAGACGTGGTTGGAACGTCTTCTTTTTCCACGATGCTCCTCGTGGGTGGG
GGTCCATCTTTGGGACCACTGTCGGCAGAGGCATCTTGAACGATAGCCTTTCCTTTATCGCAATGATGGC
ATTTGTAGGTGCCACCTTCCTTTTCTACTGTCCTTTTGATGAAGTGACAGATAGCTGGGCAATGGAATCC
GAGGAGGTTTCCCGATATTACCCTTTGTTGAAAAGTCT
